>Addgene plasmid #19144 | mADAM17deltaMP in pQCXIP cFLAG | addgene partial sequence | sequence record 24969 | LNCX 5'-AGCTCGTTTAGTGAACCGTCAGATC-3'
NGGNACCATCCGCTGNTTTTGACCTCCATAGAAGACACCGGGACCGATCCAGCCTCCGCGGCCGGGAACG
GTGCATTGGAACGGACCTGCAGGAATTGATCCGCATCACAAGTTTGTACAAAAAAGCAGGCTCCGAATTC
GCCCTTCGCGTATGAGGCGGCGTCTCCTCATCCTGACCACTTTGGTGCCTTTCGTCCTGGCACCCCGACC
TCCGGAGGAAGCAGGCTCTGGCTCCCATCCGCGACTTGAGAAGCTTGATTCTTTGCTCTCAGACTACGAC
ATCCTCTCCTTAGCTAATATTCAGCAGCACTCCATAAGGAAAAGGGATCTACAGTCTGCGACACACTTAG
AAACATTACTAACTTTTTCAGCTTTGAAAAGGCATTTTAAATTATACTTGACATCAAGTACCGAACGCTT
TTCACAAAACTTGAGAGTCGTGGTGGTGGACGGGAAAGAAGAAAGCGAGTACAGCGTGAAGTGGCAGGAC
TTCTTCAGTGGTCACGTGGTTGGTGAGCCTGACTCTAGGGTTCTAGCCCACATAGGAGATGATGATGTTA
CAGTGAGAATCAACACAGATGGGGCAGAATATAACGTAGAGCCACTTTGGAGGTTTGTCAATGATACTAA
AGATAAACGAATGCTGGTGTATAAGTCTGAAGATATCAAGGATTTTTCACGTTTGCAGTCTCCAAAAGTA
TGTGGTTATTTAAATAGTGGTCTGACTAGTACTAAAAATTATGGCAAACTATTCTCTGNGGGANCTGACC
TGGTNAAACTCAGAATGGGAAATATTTGGAACAAANATGACCTGATGGCTACAAANNGCCCAATGN
