[The description below was written by a language model from this plasmid's Addgene catalogue record.]
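Description:
mADAM17deltaMP in pQCXIP cFLAG is a retroviral mammalian expression plasmid built on the Clontech pQCXIP backbone (about 7.2 kb without insert). It is propagated in E. coli under ampicillin selection and is recorded as low copy. Transduced or transfected mammalian cells are selected with puromycin. No feature table accompanies the record, so the promoter and other regulatory elements are not explicitly listed. pQCXIP is generally known as a self-inactivating, bicistronic retroviral vector in which an internal CMV promoter drives the inserted gene, followed by an IRES and the puromycin resistance gene, so that both are translated from a single transcript. The vector is flanked by retroviral LTRs and carries a packaging signal, allowing virus production in packaging cells.

The insert is a roughly 1.98 kb mouse Adam17 (TACE) coding sequence carrying a deletion of residues 189–378. As the "deltaMP" name suggests, this deletion removes the metalloproteinase domain, which would be expected to yield a catalytically inactive form of this membrane-anchored sheddase. A FLAG epitope is fused to the C terminus for detection or immunoprecipitation. The fragment was cloned by restriction digestion, with the 5′ BamHI site destroyed and the 3′ EcoRI site retained.

The associated publication concerns metalloproteinase cleavage of the low-affinity IgE receptor CD23. The construct therefore appears intended for stable expression of a protease-domain-deleted ADAM17, probably as a control or potential dominant-negative in ectodomain shedding studies, although the record does not state its exact experimental role.
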