Addgene plasmid #19144: mADAM17deltaMP in pQCXIP cFLAG
Depositing lab: Zena Werb. Depositing organization: University of California, San Francisco (UCSF). Publication: The low affinity IgE receptor (CD23) is cleaved by the metalloproteinase ADAM10. Lemieux GA, Blumenkron F, Yeung N, Zhou P, Williams J, Grammer AC, Petrovich R, Lipsky PE, Moss ML, Werb Z. J Biol Chem. 2007 May 18. 282(20):14836-44. 10.1074/jbc.M608414200 PubMed 17389606.
Backbone
  Vector backbone: pQCXIP
  Backbone manufacturer: Clontech
  Backbone size w/o insert (bp): 7200
  Vector type: Mammalian Expression, Retroviral
  Selectable markers: Puromycin
Growth in bacteria
  Bacterial resistance: Ampicillin, 100 μg/mL
  Growth temperature: 37°C
  Growth strain: DH5alpha
  Copy number: Low Copy
Gene/Insert
  Gene/Insert name: ADAM17 (alt name: TACE)
  Species: M. musculus (mouse)
  Insert size (bp): 1980
  Mutation: delta 189-378
  Entrez Gene: Adam17 (a.k.a. CD156b, Tace)
  Tag / fusion protein: FLAG (C terminal on insert)
  Cloning method: Restriction Enzyme; 5′ cloning site BamHI (destroyed during cloning); 3′ cloning site EcoRI (not destroyed)
  Sequencing primers: 5′ n/a; 3′ n/a
Terms and licenses: Academic/Nonprofit Terms; Industry Terms: Not Available to Industry
How to cite: mADAM17deltaMP in pQCXIP cFLAG was a gift from Zena Werb (Addgene plasmid # 19144 ; http://n2t.net/addgene:19144 ; RRID:Addgene_19144)
